Addgene plasmid #137822: pPGK-T7/2-CD44v8-10 (-cyt)
Purpose: expression of CD44 proteins in mammalian cells
Depositing lab: Ursula Gunthert. Depositing organization: University Hospital of Basel. Publication: A novel antiapoptotic mechanism based on interference of Fas signaling by CD44 variant isoforms. Mielgo A, van Driel M, Bloem A, Landmann L, Gunthert U. Cell Death Differ. 2006 Mar;13(3):465-77. doi: 10.1038/sj.cdd.4401763. PubMed 16167069.
Backbone
  Vector backbone: mini pBR322
  Backbone manufacturer: lab Guenthert
  Backbone size w/o insert (bp): 4320
  Vector type: Mammalian Expression
  Selectable markers: Neomycin (select with G418) ; GFP
Growth in bacteria
  Bacterial resistance: Ampicillin, 100 μg/mL
  Growth temperature: 37°C
  Growth strain: DH5alpha
  Copy number: High Copy
Gene/Insert
  Gene/Insert name: CD44v8-10 (-cyt)
  Species: H. sapiens (human)
  Insert size (bp): 1273
  Mutation: without cytoplasmic region
  Entrez Gene: CD44 (a.k.a. CDW44, CSPG8, ECM-III, ECMR-III, H-CAM, HCELL, HUTCH-1, HUTCH-I, Hermes-1, IN, LHR, MC56, MDU2, MDU3, MIC4, Pgp1)
  Promoter: PGK
  Tag / fusion protein: GFP (C terminal on insert)
  Cloning method: Restriction Enzyme; 5′ cloning site EcoR1 (unknown if destroyed); 3′ cloning site BamH1 (unknown if destroyed)
Terms and licenses: Academic/Nonprofit Terms; Industry Terms: Not Available to Industry
How to cite: pPGK-T7/2-CD44v8-10 (-cyt) was a gift from Ursula Gunthert (Addgene plasmid # 137822 ; http://n2t.net/addgene:137822 ; RRID:Addgene_137822)
