[The description below was written by a language model from this plasmid's Addgene catalogue record and pLannotate feature annotations shown in this document.]
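Description:
pPGK-T7/2-CD44v8-10 (-cyt) is a mammalian expression plasmid built on a reduced pBR322-type backbone and designed to produce a truncated, GFP-tagged human CD44 variant isoform. It is propagated in E. coli through a high-copy ColE1/pMB1-family origin and selected with ampicillin via the β-lactamase gene and its native promoter.

The expression cassette starts with the mouse phosphoglycerate kinase 1 (PGK) promoter, followed by a short SRα promoter remnant and a rabbit β-globin intron, an element commonly included to improve transcript processing and expression. A T7 promoter lies just upstream of the coding region and could support in vitro transcription. The insert, cloned between EcoRI and BamHI sites, encodes CD44 containing variant exons v8 to v10 but lacking the cytoplasmic region. It is followed by EGFP, which the catalogue describes as a C-terminal fusion tag, and the cassette ends at an SV40 polyadenylation signal. The annotation tool matched the CD44 reading frame to a baboon reference entry, but the catalogue records the insert as human.

The catalogue lists neomycin/G418 and GFP as selectable markers. However, the feature table for the 5.6 kb sequence shows only short fragments of the SV40 promoter and the NeoR/KanR gene, so a complete G418 resistance cassette is not evident from the annotation, and GFP fluorescence may be the more dependable marker of transfected cells. The stated purpose is expression of CD44 proteins in mammalian cells. The associated publication concerns interference with Fas signalling by CD44 variant isoforms, so this tailless version is plausibly suited to asking whether the cytoplasmic domain is needed for such effects, though the record does not say so.
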