Features (pLannotate 1.2.2; 13 found; start..end, strand, type, name):
      1..500     +  promoter       PGK promoter: mouse phosphoglycerate kinase 1 promoter
    504..526     +  promoter       SRα promoter (fragment): hybrid promoter consisting of the SV40 early promoter plus part of the long terminal repeat of human T-lymphotrophic virus 1
    550..1122    +  intron         β-globin intron: intron from rabbit β-globin gene
   1177..1195    +  promoter       T7 promoter: promoter for bacteriophage T7 RNA polymerase
   1217..2482    +  CDS            CD44: CD44_PAPHA - Experimental evidence at protein level: Swiss-Prot protein existence level 1. Cell-surface receptor that plays a role in cell-cell interactions, cell adhesion and migration, helping them to sense and respond to changes in the tissue microenvironment. Participates thereby in a wide variety of cellular functions including the activation, recirculation and homing of T-lymphocytes, hematopoiesis, inflammation and response to bacterial infection. Engages, through its ectodomain, extracellular matrix components such as hyaluronan/HA, collagen, growth factors, cytokines or proteases and
   2507..3226    +  CDS            EGFP: the original enhanced GFP (Yang et al., 1996) mammalian codon-optimized
   3260..3381    +  polyA_signal   SV40 poly(A) signal: SV40 polyadenylation signal
   3423..3527    +  promoter       AmpR promoter: bla
   3528..4388    +  CDS            AmpR: β-lactamase; bla; confers resistance to ampicillin, carbenicillin, and related antibiotics
   4559..5147    +  rep_origin     ori: high-copy-number ColE1/pMB1/pBR322/pUC origin of replication
   5330..5376    +  CDS            lacI (fragment): lac repressor; lacI; The lac repressor binds to the lac operator to inhibit transcription in E. coli. This inhibition can be relieved by adding lactose or isopropyl-β-D-thiogalactopyranoside (IPTG).
   5384..5402    +  promoter       SV40 promoter (fragment): SV40 enhancer and early promoter
   5409..5595    +  CDS            NeoR/KanR (fragment): aminoglycoside phosphotransferase from Tn5; aph(3')-II (or nptII); confers resistance to neomycin, kanamycin, and G418 (Geneticin®)
>Addgene plasmid #137822 | pPGK-T7/2-CD44v8-10 (-cyt) | addgene full sequence | sequence record 276419 | Addgene NGS Result
GGGTAGGGGAGGCGCTTTTCCCAAGGCAGTCTGGAGCATGCGCTTTAGCAGCCCCGCTGGGCACTTGGCG
CTACACAAGTGGCCTCTGGCCTCGCACACATTCCACATCCACCGGTAGGCGCCAACCGGCTCCGTTCTTT
GGTGGCCCCTTCGCGCCACCTTCTACTCCTCCCCTAGTCAGGAAGTTCCCCCCCGCCCCGCAGCTCGCGT
CGTGCAGGACGTGACAAATGGAAGTAGCACGTCTCACTAGTCTCGTGCAGATGGACAGCACCGCTGAGCA
ATGGAAGCGGGTAGGCCTTTGGGGCAGCGGCCAATAGCAGCTTTGCTCCTTCGCTTTCTGGGCTCAGAGG
CTGGGAAGGGGTGGGTCCGGGGGCGGGCTCAGGGGCGGGCTCAGGGGCGGGGCGGGCGCCCGAAGGTCCT
CCGGAGGCCCGGCATTCTGCACGCTTCAAAAGCGCACGTCTGCCGCGCTGTTCTCCTCTTCCTCATCTCC
GGGCCTTTCGACCCCTAGGCTTTTGCAAAAAGCTCCGGATCGATCCTGAGAACTTCAGGGTGAGTTTGGG
GACCCTTGATTGTTCTTTCTTTTTCGCTATTGTAAAATTCATGTTATATGGAGGGGGCAAAGTTTTCAGG
GTGTTGTTTAGAATGGGAAGATGTCCCTTGTATCACCATGGACCCTCATGATAATTTTGTTTCTTTCACT
TTCTACTCTGTTGACAACCATTGTCTCCTCTTATTTTCTTTTCATTTTCTGTAACTTTTTCGTTAAACTT
TAGCTTGCATTTGTAACGAATTTTTAAATTCACTTTTGTTTATTTGTCAGATTGTAAGTACTTTCTCTAA
TCACTTTTTTTTCAAGGCAATCAGGGTATATTATATTGTACTTCAGCACAGTTTTAGAGAACAATTGTTA
TAATTAAATGATAAGGTAGAATATTTCTGCATATAAATTCTGGCTGGCGTGGAAATATTCTTATTGGTAG
AAACAACTACATCCTGGTCATCATCCTGCCTTTCTCTTTATGGTTACAATGATATACACTGTTTGAGATG
AGGATAAAATACTCTGAGTCCAAACCGGGCCCCTCTGCTAACCATGTTCATGCCTTCTTCTTTTTCCTAC
AGCTCCTGGGCAACGTGCTGGTTATTGTGCTGTCTCATCATTTTGGCAAAGAATTGTAATACGACTCACT
ATAGGGCGAATTCCGCTCCGGACACCATGGACAAGTTTTGGTGGCACGCAGCCTGGGGACTCTGCCTCGT
GCCGCTGAGCCTGGCGCAGATCGATTTGAATATAACCTGCCGCTTTGCAGGTGTATTCCACGTGGAGAAA
AATGGTCGCTACAGCATCTCTCGGACGGAGGCCGCTGACCTCTGCAAGGCTTTCAATAGCACCTTGCCCA
CAATGGCCCAGATGGAGAAAGCTCTGAGCATCGGATTTGAGACCTGCAGGTATGGGTTCATAGAAGGGCA
CGTGGTGATTCCCCGGATCCACCCCAACTCCATCTGTGCAGCAAACAACACAGGGGTGTACATCCTCACA
TCCAACACCTCCCAGTATGACACATATTGCTTCAATGCTTCAGCTCCACCTGAAGAAGATTGTACATCAG
TCACAGACCTGCCCAATGCCTTTGATGGACCAATTACCATAACTATTGTTAACCGTGATGGCACCCGCTA
TGTCCAGAAAGGAGAATACAGAACGAATCCTGAAGACATCTACCCCAGCAACCCTACTGATGATGACGTG
AGCAGCGGCTCCTCCAGTGAAAGGAGCAGCACTTCAGGAGGTTACATCTTTTACACCTTTTCTACTGTAC
ACCCCATCCCAGACGAAGACAGTCCCTGGATCACCGACAGCACAGACAGAATCCCTGCTACCAATATGGA
CTCCAGTCATAGTACAACGCTTCAGCCTACTGCAAATCCAAACACAGGTTTGGTGGAAGATTTGGACAGG
ACAGGACCTCTTTCAATGACAACGCAGCAGAGTAATTCTCAGAGCTTCTCTACATCACATGAAGGCTTGG
AAGAAGATAAAGACCATCCAACAACTTCTACTCTGACATCAAGCAATAGGAATGATGTCACAGGTGGAAG
AAGAGACCCAAATCATTCTGAAGGCTCAACTACTTTACTGGAAGGTTATACCTCTCATTACCCACACACG
AAGGAAAGCAGGACCTTCATCCCAGTGACCTCAGCTAAGACTGGGTCCTTTGGAGTTACTGCAGTTACTG
TTGGAGATTCCAACTCTAATGTCAATCGTTCCTTATCAGGAGACCAAGACACATTCCACCCCAGTGGGGG
GTCCCATACCACTCATGGATCTGAATCAGATGGACACTCACATGGGAGTCAAGAAGGTGGAGCAAACACA
ACCTCTGGTCCTATAAGGACACCCCAAATTCCAGAATGGCTGATCATCTTGGCATCCCTCTTGGCCTTGG
CTTTGATTCTTGCAGTTTGCATTGCAGTCAACAGAGATCCCCGGCCGGTCGCCACCATGGTGAGCAAGGG
CGAGGAGCTGTTCACCGGGGTGGTGCCCATCCTGGTCGAGCTGGACGGCGACGTAAACGGCCACAAGTTC
AGCGTGTCCGGCGAGGGCGAGGGCGATGCCACCTACGGCAAGCTGACCCTGAAGTTCATCTGCACCACCG
GCAAGCTGCCCGTGCCCTGGCCCACCCTCGTGACCACCCTGACCTACGGCGTGCAGTGCTTCAGCCGCTA
CCCCGACCACATGAAGCAGCACGACTTCTTCAAGTCCGCCATGCCCGAAGGCTACGTCCAGGAGCGCACC
ATCTTCTTCAAGGACGACGGCAACTACAAGACCCGCGCCGAGGTGAAGTTCGAGGGCGACACCCTGGTGA
ACCGCATCGAGCTGAAGGGCATCGACTTCAAGGAGGACGGCAACATCCTGGGGCACAAGCTGGAGTACAA
CTACAACAGCCACAACGTCTATATCATGGCCGACAAGCAGAAGAACGGCATCAAGGTGAACTTCAAGATC
CGCCACAACATCGAGGACGGCAGCGTGCAGCTCGCCGACCACTACCAGCAGAACACCCCCATCGGCGACG
GCCCCGTGCTGCTGCCCGACAACCACTACCTGAGCACCCAGTCCGCCCTGAGCAAAGACCCCAACGAGAA
GCGCGATCACATGGTCCTGCTGGAGTTCGTGACCGCCGCCGGGATCACTCTCGGCATGGACGAGCTGTAC
AAGTAAAGCGGCCGCGAGATCCAGATCTTATTAAAGCAGAACTTGTTTATTGCAGCTTATAATGGTTACA
AATAAAGCAATAGCATCACAAATTTCACAAATAAAGCATTTTTTTCACTGCATTCTAGTTGTGGTTTGTC
CAAACTCATCAATGTATCTTATCATGTCTGGTCGAGCAGGTGGCACTTTTCGGGGAAATGTGCGCGGAAC
CCCTATTTGTTTATTTTTCTAAATACATTCAAATATGTATCCGCTCATGAGACAATAACCCTGATAAATG
CTTCAATAATATTGAAAAAGGAAGAGTATGAGTATTCAACATTTCCGTGTCGCCCTTATTCCCTTTTTTG
CGGCATTTTGCCTTCCTGTTTTTGCTCACCCAGAAACGCTGGTGAAAGTAAAAGATGCTGAAGATCAGTT
GGGTGCACGAGTGGGTTACATCGAACTGGATCTCAACAGCGGTAAGATCCTTGAGAGTTTTCGCCCCGAA
GAACGTTTTCCAATGATGAGCACTTTTAAAGTTCTGCTATGTGGCGCGGTATTATCCCGTATTGACGCCG
GGCAAGAGCAACTCGGTCGCCGCATACACTATTCTCAGAATGACTTGGTTGAGTACTCACCAGTCACAGA
AAAGCATCTTACGGATGGCATGACAGTAAGAGAATTATGCAGTGCTGCCATAACCATGAGTGATAACACT
GCGGCCAACTTACTTCTGACAACGATCGGAGGACCGAAGGAGCTAACCGCTTTTTTGCACAACATGGGGG
ATCATGTAACTCGCCTTGATCGTTGGGAACCGGAGCTGAATGAAGCCATACCAAACGACGAGCGTGACAC
CACGATGCCTGTAGCAATGGCAACAACGTTGCGCAAACTATTAACTGGCGAACTACTTACTCTAGCTTCC
CGGCAACAATTAATAGACTGGATGGAGGCGGATAAAGTTGCAGGACCACTTCTGCGCTCGGCCCTTCCGG
CTGGCTGGTTTATTGCTGATAAATCTGGAGCCGGTGAGCGTGGGTCTCGCGGTATCATTGCAGCACTGGG
GCCAGATGGTAAGCCCTCCCGTATCGTAGTTATCTACACGACGGGGAGTCAGGCAACTATGGATGAACGA
AATAGACAGATCGCTGAGATAGGTGCCTCACTGATTAAGCATTGGTAACTGTCAGACCAAGTTTACTCAT
ATATACTTTAGATTGATTTAAAACTTCATTTTTAATTTAAAAGGATCTAGGTGAAGATCCTTTTTGATAA
TCTCATGACCAAAATCCCTTAACGTGAGTTTTCGTTCCACTGAGCGTCAGACCCCGTAGAAAAGATCAAA
GGATCTTCTTGAGATCCTTTTTTTCTGCGCGTAATCTGCTGCTTGCAAACAAAAAAACCACCGCTACCAG
CGGTGGTTTGTTTGCCGGATCAAGAGCTACCAACTCTTTTTCCGAAGGTAACTGGCTTCAGCAGAGCGCA
GATACCAAATACTGTTCTTCTAGTGTAGCCGTAGTTAGGCCACCACTTCAAGAACTCTGTAGCACCGCCT
ACATACCTCGCTCTGCTAATCCTGTTACCAGTGGCTGCTGCCAGTGGCGATAAGTCGTGTCTTACCGGGT
TGGACTCAAGACGATAGTTACCGGATAAGGCGCAGCGGTCGGGCTGAACGGGGGGTTCGTGCACACAGCC
CAGCTTGGAGCGAACGACCTACACCGAACTGAGATACCTACAGCGTGAGCTATGAGAAAGCGCCACGCTT
CCCGAAGGGAGAAAGGCGGACAGGTATCCGGTAAGCGGCAGGGTCGGAACAGGAGAGCGCACGAGGGAGC
TTCCAGGGGGAAACGCCTGGTATCTTTATAGTCCTGTCGGGTTTCGCCACCTCTGACTTGAGCGTCGATT
TTTGTGATGCTCGTCAGGGGGGCGGAGCCTATGGAAAAACGCCAGCAACGCGGCCTTTTTACGGTTCCTG
GCCTTTTGCTGGCCTTTTGCTCACATGTTCTTTCCTGCGTTATCCCCTGATTCTGTGGATAACCGTATTA
CCGCCTTTGAGTGAGCTGATACCGCTCGCCGCAGCCGAACGACCGAGCGCAGCGAGTCAGTGAGCGAGGA
AGCGGAAGAGCGCCCAATACGCAAACCGCCTCTCCCCGCGCGTTGGCCGATTCATTTCGACTTCTGAGGC
GGAAAGAACCAGGCCAATATGGGATCGGCCATTGAACAAGATGGATTGCACGCAGGTTCTCCGGCCGCTT
GGGTGGAGAGGCTATTCGGCTATGACTGGGCACAACAGACAATCGGCTGCTCTGATGCCGCCGTGTTCCG
GCTGTCAGCGCAGGGGCGCCCGGTTCTTTTTGTCAAGACCGACCTGTCCGGTGCCCTGAATGAACAATTC
TACC
